Addgene plasmid #54643: mKate1.3-Peroxisomes-2
Purpose: (Empty Backbone) Localization: Peroxisomes, Excitation: 588, Emission: 635
Depositing lab: Michael Davidson. Publication: Far-red fluorescent tags for protein imaging in living tissues. Shcherbo D, Murphy CS, Ermakova GV, Solovieva EA, Chepurnykh TV, Shcheglov AS, Verkhusha VV, Pletnev VZ, Hazelwood KL, Roche PM, Lukyanov S, Zaraisky AG, Davidson MW, Chudakov DM. Biochem J. 2009 Mar 15;418(3):567-74. doi: 10.1042/BJ20081949. PubMed 19143658.
Backbone
  Vector backbone: mKate1.3
  Backbone size (bp): 4750
  Vector type: Mammalian Expression
  Selectable markers: Neomycin (select with G418)
  Tag / fusion protein: mKate1.3 (C terminal on backbone); Peroximal Targeting Signal 1 (PTS1) (C terminal on backbone)
Growth in bacteria
  Bacterial resistance: Kanamycin, 50 μg/mL
  Growth temperature: 37°C
  Growth strain: DH5alpha
  Copy number: High Copy
Gene/Insert
  Gene/Insert name: None
  Tag / fusion protein: mKate1.3 (C terminal on backbone); Peroximal Targeting Signal 1 (PTS1) (C terminal on backbone)
Terms and licenses: Academic/Nonprofit Terms; Industry Terms
Depositor comments: mKate1.3 = mKate2. Excitation = 588; Emission = 635 Addgene sequencing results find D224N and R232K compared to mKate2 reference sequence AEX25288.1
How to cite: mKate1.3-Peroxisomes-2 was a gift from Michael Davidson (Addgene plasmid # 54643)
