[The description below was written by a language model from this plasmid's Addgene catalogue record.]
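Description:
mKate1.3-Peroxisomes-2 is a mammalian expression plasmid of about 4.75 kb that produces a far-red fluorescent marker for peroxisomes. It is catalogued as an empty backbone with no separate gene insert. The functional payload is the fluorescent protein mKate1.3 carrying a peroxisomal targeting signal 1 (PTS1). PTS1 is a short C-terminal motif recognised by the peroxisomal import machinery, so the fluorescent protein is delivered into the peroxisomal matrix and labels these organelles in living cells. The depositor notes that mKate1.3 is equivalent to mKate2, with excitation at 588 nm and emission at 635 nm. Repository sequencing found two substitutions, D224N and R232K, relative to an mKate2 reference sequence.

The plasmid is propagated in E. coli as a high-copy construct under kanamycin selection. In mammalian cells it carries a neomycin resistance marker, allowing G418 selection of stable transfectants. The record does not state the promoter driving the fusion, the origin of replication or the polyadenylation signals, and no feature table is provided, so these elements cannot be described here.

Typical use is transfection into cultured mammalian cells to visualise peroxisome distribution, number and dynamics by fluorescence microscopy. The far-red emission suits multicolour imaging alongside green or yellow reporters, and the associated publication concerns far-red tags for protein imaging in living tissues.
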