>Addgene plasmid #54643 | mKate1.3-Peroxisomes-2 | depositor partial sequence | sequence record 85040 | insert sequence
GACGTCAGATCCGCTAGCGCTACCGGACTCAGATCTCGAGCTCAAGCTTCGAATTCTGCAGTCGACGGTA
CCGCGGGCCCGGGATCCACCGGTCGCCACCATGGTGAGCGAGCTGATTAAGGAGAACATGCACATGAAGC
TGTACATGGAGGGCACCGTGAACAACCACCACTTCAAGTGCACATCCGAGGGCGAAGGCAAGCCCTACGA
GGGCACCCAGACCATGAGAATCAAGGCGGTCGAGGGCGGCCCTCTCCCCTTCGCCTTCGACATCCTGGCT
ACCAGCTTCATGTACGGCAGCAAAACCTTCATCAACCACACCCAGGGCATCCCCGACTTCTTTAAGCAGT
CCTTCCCTGAGGGCTTCACATGGGAGAGAGTCACCACATACGAAGACGGGGGCGTGCTGACCGCTACCCA
GGACACCAGCCTCCAGGACGGCTGCCTCATCTACAACGTCAAGATCAGAGGGGTGAACTTCCCATCCAAC
GGCCCTGTGATGCAGAAGAAAACACTCGGCTGGGAGGCCTCCACCGAGACCCTGTACCCCGCTGACGGCG
GCCTGGAAGGCAGAGCCGACATGGCCCTGAAGCTCGTGGGCGGGGGCCACCTGATCTGCAACTTGAAGAC
CACATACAGATCCAAGAAACCCGCTAAGAACCTCAAGATGCCCGGCGTCTACTATGTGGACAGAAGACTG
GAAAGAATCAAGGAGGCCGACAAAGAGACCTACGTCGAGCAGCACGAGGTGGCTGTGGCCAGATACTGCG
ACCTCCCTAGCAAACTGGGGCACAAACTTAATTCCGGATCCAAGCTGTAGCGGCCGCGACTCTAGATCAT
AATCAGCCATACCACATTTGTAGAGGTTTTACTTGCTTTAAAAAACCTCCCACACCTCCCCCTGAACCTG
AAACATAAAATGA
