>Addgene plasmid #54643 | mKate1.3-Peroxisomes-2 | addgene partial sequence | sequence record 93226 | CMV-F 5'-CGCAAATGGGCGGTAGGCGTG-3'
GTGAACCGTCAGATCCGCTAGCGCTACCGGACTCAGATCTCGAGCTCAAGCTTCGAATTCTGCAGTCGAC
GGTACCGCGGGCCCGGGATCCACCGGTCGCCACCATGGTGAGCGAGCTGATTAAGGAGAACATGCACATG
AAGCTGTACATGGAGGGCACCGTGAACAACCACCACTTCAAGTGCACATCCGAGGGCGAAGGCAAGCCCT
ACGAGGGCACCCAGACCATGAGAATCAAGGCGGTCGAGGGCGGCCCTCTCCCCTTCGCCTTCGACATCCT
GGCTACCAGCTTCATGTACGGCAGCAAAACCTTCATCAACCACACCCAGGGCATCCCCGACTTCTTTAAG
CAGTCCTTCCCTGAGGGCTTCACATGGGAGAGAGTCACCACATACGAAGACGGGGGCGTGCTGACCGCTA
CCCAGGACACCAGCCTCCAGGACGGCTGCCTCATCTACAACGTCAAGATCAGAGGGGTGAACTTCCCATC
CAACGGCCCTGTGATGCAGAAGAAAACACTCGGCTGGGAGGCCTCCACCGAGACCCTGTACCCCGCTGAC
GGCGGCCTGGAAGGCAGAGCCGACATGGCCCTGAAGCTCGTGGGCGGGGGCCACCTGATCTGCAACTTGA
AGACCACATACAGATCCAAGAAACCCGCTAAGAACCTCAAGATGCCCGGCGTCTACTATGTGGACAGAAG
ACTGGAAAGAATCAAGGAGGCCGACAAAGAGACCTACGTCGAGCAGCACGAGGTGGCTGTGGCCAGATAC
TGCAACCTCCCTAGCAAACTGGGGCACAAACTTAATTCCGGATCCAAGCTGTAGCGGCCGCGACTCTAGA
TCATAATCAGCCATACCACATT
